Addgene plasmid #180551: KTK_047
Purpose: Entry vector containing sfGFP in E1.3a format
Depositing lab: Tom Ellis. Depositing organization: Imperial College London. Publication: Komagataeibacter Tool Kit (KTK): A Modular Cloning System for Multigene Constructs and Programmed Protein Secretion from Cellulose Producing Bacteria. Goosens VJ, Walker KT, Aragon SM, Singh A, Senthivel VR, Dekker L, Caro-Astorga J, Buat MLA, Song W, Lee KY, Ellis T. ACS Synth Biol. 2021 Dec 17;10(12):3422-3434. doi: 10.1021/acssynbio.1c00358. Epub 2021 Nov 12. PubMed 34767345.
Backbone
  Vector backbone: pSEVA331
  Vector type: Bacterial Expression
Growth in bacteria
  Bacterial resistance: Ampicillin, 100 μg/mL
  Growth temperature: 37°C
  Growth strain: DH5alpha
  Copy number: High Copy
Gene/Insert
  Gene/Insert name: sfGFP in E1.3a format
  Species: Synthetic
  Cloning method: Restriction Enzyme; 5′ cloning site unknown (unknown if destroyed)
Terms and licenses: Academic/Nonprofit Terms; Industry Terms: Not Available to Industry
Depositor comments: Read the preprint at https://www.biorxiv.org/content/10.1101/2021.06.09.447691v1.full
How to cite: KTK_047 was a gift from Tom Ellis (Addgene plasmid # 180551 ; http://n2t.net/addgene:180551 ; RRID:Addgene_180551)
