[The description below was written by a language model from this plasmid's Addgene catalogue record and pLannotate feature annotations shown in this document.]
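Description:
KTK_047 is a small (about 2.6 kb) entry-level part plasmid from the Komagataeibacter Tool Kit, a modular cloning system designed for assembling multigene constructs and programmed protein secretion in cellulose-producing bacteria. It stores a synthetic superfolder GFP coding sequence in the toolkit's "E1.3a" part format, so that the reporter can be moved into higher-level assemblies. The record lists the cloning method only as restriction enzyme-based and does not state which flanking sites or overhangs define the format.

The annotated sequence shows a minimal architecture: the superfolder GFP open reading frame, an ampicillin resistance gene (β-lactamase) driven by its native bla promoter on the opposite strand, and a high-copy ColE1/pUC-type origin of replication spanning the numbering origin. This matches the catalogue description of a high-copy, ampicillin-selected plasmid maintained in E. coli DH5alpha. A short fragment annotated as RSF origin lies just upstream of sfGFP. At roughly 50 bp it is unlikely to be a functional replicon and may simply reflect sequence similarity. No promoter, ribosome binding site or terminator is annotated around sfGFP, which fits a storage vector holding a coding-sequence part rather than a complete expression cassette, despite the "bacterial expression" vector type.

The catalogue names pSEVA331 as the backbone, but that vector is normally a chloramphenicol-resistant, broad-host-range pBBR1 plasmid, and neither of those elements appears in the feature table. The sequenced plasmid looks instead like a pUC-style ampicillin entry vector, so the backbone field may refer to the toolkit's destination vectors. Its typical use is as a source of a robustly folding green fluorescent reporter for building and testing expression constructs.
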