Features (pLannotate 1.2.2; 5 found; start..end, strand, type, name):
     69..121     +  rep_origin     RSF ori (fragment): Plasmids containing the RSF 1030 origin of replication can be propagated in E. coli cells that contain additional plasmids with compatible origins.
    133..846     +  CDS            superfolder GFP: GFP variant that folds robustly even when fused to poorly folded proteins (Pédelacq et al., 2006)
    956..1816    -  CDS            AmpR: β-lactamase; bla; confers resistance to ampicillin, carbenicillin, and related antibiotics
   1817..1921    -  promoter       AmpR promoter: bla
   2024..21      +  rep_origin     ori (across the origin): high-copy-number ColE1/pMB1/pBR322/pUC origin of replication
>Addgene plasmid #180551 | KTK_047 | addgene full sequence | sequence record 373327 | Addgene NGS Result
GGGGGGCGGAGCCTATGGAAAAACGCCAGCAACGCGGCCTTTTTACGGTTCCTGGCCTTTTGCTGGCCTT
TTGCTCACATGTTCTTTCCTGCGTTATCCCCTGATTCTGTGGATAACCGTAGTCGGTCTCCTATGCGTAA
AGGCGAAGAGCTGTTCACTGGTGTCGTCCCTATTCTGGTGGAACTGGATGGTGATGTCAACGGTCATAAG
TTTTCCGTGCGTGGCGAGGGTGAAGGTGACGCAACTAATGGTAAACTGACGCTGAAGTTCATCTGTACTA
CTGGTAAACTGCCGGTACCTTGGCCGACTCTGGTAACGACGCTGACTTATGGTGTTCAGTGCTTTGCTCG
TTATCCGGACCATATGAAGCAGCATGACTTCTTCAAGTCCGCCATGCCGGAAGGCTATGTGCAGGAACGC
ACGATTTCCTTTAAGGATGACGGCACGTACAAAACGCGTGCGGAAGTGAAATTTGAAGGCGATACCCTGG
TAAACCGCATTGAGCTGAAAGGCATTGACTTTAAAGAAGACGGCAATATCCTGGGCCATAAGCTGGAATA
CAATTTTAACAGCCACAATGTTTACATCACCGCCGATAAACAAAAAAATGGCATTAAAGCGAATTTTAAA
ATTCGCCACAACGTGGAGGATGGCAGCGTGCAGCTGGCTGATCACTACCAGCAAAACACTCCAATCGGTG
ATGGTCCTGTTCTGCTGCCAGACAATCACTATCTGAGCACGCAAAGCGTTCTGTCTAAAGATCCGAACGA
GAAACGCGATCATATGGTTCTGCTGGAGTTCGTAACCGCAGCGGGCATCACGCATGGTATGGATGAACTG
TACAAAGGTTCTTGAGACCAAGATTATCAAAAAGGATCTTCACCTAGATCCTTTTAAATTAAAAATGAAG
TTTTAAATCAATCTAAAGTATATATGAGTAAACTTGGTCTGACAGTTACCAATGCTTAATCAGTGAGGCA
CCTATCTCAGCGATCTGTCTATTTCGTTCATCCATAGTTGCCTGACTCCCCGTCGTGTAGATAACTACGA
TACGGGAGGGCTTACCATCTGGCCCCAGTGCTGCAATGATACCGCGGGACCCACGCTCACCGGCTCCAGA
TTTATCAGCAATAAACCAGCCAGCCGGAAGGGCCGAGCGCAGAAGTGGTCCTGCAACTTTATCCGCCTCC
ATCCAGTCTATTAATTGTTGCCGGGAAGCTAGAGTAAGTAGTTCGCCAGTTAATAGTTTGCGCAACGTTG
TTGCCATTGCTACAGGCATCGTGGTGTCACGCTCGTCGTTTGGTATGGCTTCATTCAGCTCCGGTTCCCA
ACGATCAAGGCGAGTTACATGATCCCCCATGTTGTGCAAAAAAGCGGTTAGCTCCTTCGGTCCTCCGATC
GTTGTCAGAAGTAAGTTGGCCGCAGTGTTATCACTCATGGTTATGGCAGCACTGCATAATTCTCTTACTG
TCATGCCATCCGTAAGATGCTTTTCTGTGACTGGTGAGTACTCAACCAAGTCATTCTGAGAATAGTGTAT
GCGGCGACCGAGTTGCTCTTGCCCGGCGTCAATACGGGATAATACCGCGCCACATAGCAGAACTTTAAAA
GTGCTCATCATTGGAAAACGTTCTTCGGGGCGAAAACTCTCAAGGATCTTACCGCTGTTGAGATCCAGTT
CGATGTAACCCACTCGTGCACCCAACTGATCTTCAGCATCTTTTACTTTCACCAGCGTTTCTGGGTGAGC
AAAAACAGGAAGGCAAAATGCCGCAAAAAAGGGAATAAGGGCGACACGGAAATGTTGAATACTCATACTC
TTCCTTTTTCAATATTATTGAAGCATTTATCAGGGTTATTGTCTCATGAGCGGATACATATTTGAATGTA
TTTAGAAAAATAAACAAATAGGGGTTCCGCGCACATTTCCCCGAAAAGTGCCACCTGTCATGACCAAAAT
CCCTTAACGTGAGTTTTCGTTCCACTGAGCGTCAGACCCCGTAGAAAAGATCAAAGGATCTTCTTGAGAT
CCTTTTTTTCTGCGCGTAATCTGCTGCTTGCAAACAAAAAAACCACCGCTACCAGCGGTGGTTTGTTTGC
CGGATCAAGAGCTACCAACTCTTTTTCCGAAGGTAACTGGCTTCAGCAGAGCGCAGATACCAAATACTGT
TCTTCTAGTGTAGCCGTAGTTAGGCCACCACTTCAAGAACTCTGTAGCACCGCCTACATACCTCGCTCTG
CTAATCCTGTTACCAGTGGCTGCTGCCAGTGGCGATAAGTCGTGTCTTACCGGGTTGGACTCAAGACGAT
AGTTACCGGATAAGGCGCAGCGGTCGGGCTGAACGGGGGGTTCGTGCACACAGCCCAGCTTGGAGCGAAC
GACCTACACCGAACTGAGATACCTACAGCGTGAGCTATGAGAAAGCGCCACGCTTCCCGAAGGGAGAAAG
GCGGACAGGTATCCGGTAAGCGGCAGGGTCGGAACAGGAGAGCGCACGAGGGAGCTTCCAGGGGGAAACG
CCTGGTATCTTTATAGTCCTGTCGGGTTTCGCCACCTCTGACTTGAGCGTCGATTTTTGTGATGCTCGTC
A
